Addgene plasmid #143043: TFORF0557
Purpose: Lentiviral vector for overexpressing transcription factor ORFs with unique 24-bp barcodes. Barcodes facilitate identification of transcription factors in pooled screens.
Depositing lab: Feng Zhang. Depositing organization: Broad Institute. Publication: A transcription factor atlas of directed differentiation. Joung J, Ma S, Tay T, Geiger-Schuller KR, Kirchgatterer PC, Verdine VK, Guo B, Arias-Garcia MA, Allen WE, Singh A, Kuksenko O, Abudayyeh OO, Gootenberg JS, Fu Z, Macrae RK, Buenrostro JD, Regev A, Zhang F. Cell. 2023 Jan 5;186(1):209-229.e26. doi: 10.1016/j.cell.2022.11.026. PubMed 36608654.
Backbone
  Vector backbone: pLX_TRC317
  Backbone manufacturer: Broad Institute Genetic Perturbation Platform
  Backbone size w/o insert (bp): 8264
  Vector type: Mammalian Expression, Lentiviral
  Selectable markers: Puromycin
Growth in bacteria
  Bacterial resistance: Ampicillin, 100 μg/mL
  Growth temperature: 37°C
  Growth strain: NEB Stable
  Copy number: High Copy
Gene/Insert
  Gene/Insert name: ZNF615
  Species: H. sapiens (human)
  Insert size (bp): 2330
  Entrez Gene: ZNF615
  Promoter: EF1a
  Cloning method: Unknown
  Sequencing primers: 5′ GGGTGGAGACTGAAGTTAGGCCAG; 3′ CACATAGCGTAAAAGGAGCAACATAG
Terms and licenses: Academic/Nonprofit Terms; Industry Terms: Not Available to Industry
Depositor comments: XM_011526825,XM_011526824,XM_011526826,NM_001199324,NM_001321319,NM_001321321,ENST00000594083,ENST00000598071,ENST00000618487 . The transcription factor ORF portion of this plasmid was synthesized by Genewiz. Please test multiple small colonies in case of plasmid recombination. To make this collection available in a timely manner, a portion of this collection was not fully sequenced by Addgene. If an Addgene verified full plasmid sequence is not available, please contact us prior to placing an order to request the full sequence.
How to cite: TFORF0557 was a gift from Feng Zhang (Addgene plasmid # 143043 ; http://n2t.net/addgene:143043 ; RRID:Addgene_143043)
