[The description below was written by a language model from this plasmid's Addgene catalogue record and pLannotate feature annotations shown in this document.]
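Description:
TFORF0557 is a third-generation-style, self-inactivating lentiviral expression plasmid built on the pLX_TRC317 backbone and carrying the human zinc-finger transcription factor ZNF615 as its open reading frame. It belongs to a large barcoded transcription factor ORF collection in which each construct carries a unique 24-bp barcode, so that the factor delivered to a given cell can be identified by sequencing in pooled overexpression screens such as those for directed differentiation. In bacteria the plasmid is maintained by a high-copy ColE1/pUC-type origin with ampicillin resistance (β-lactamase), and an f1 origin is also present. The depositor notes that recombination can occur during propagation, as is common for LTR-containing vectors.

The viral cassette begins with an RSV promoter fused to a truncated HIV-1 5' LTR, followed by the Ψ packaging signal, a gag fragment and the RRE for Rev-dependent export of the genomic RNA. It ends with a ΔU3 3' LTR and an SV40 polyadenylation signal. Within this unit, an SV40 early promoter drives puromycin N-acetyltransferase for selecting transduced mammalian cells, a cPPT/CTS element aids nuclear import, and the strong constitutive EF-1α promoter drives the ORF, with a WPRE downstream to enhance transcript stability and expression. The automated annotation labels only the first part of the insert region, as a ZNF649 fragment. This most likely reflects homology among related zinc-finger proteins rather than a different insert, since the catalogue entry names ZNF615 and the total sequence length matches backbone plus insert. The barcode is not annotated in the feature table, and its position is not stated in the record.
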