Features (pLannotate 1.2.2; 31 found; start..end, strand, type, name):
      5..231     +  promoter       RSV promoter: Rous sarcoma virus enhancer/promoter
    232..412     +  LTR            5' LTR (truncated): truncated 5' long terminal repeat (LTR) from HIV-1
    459..584     +  misc_feature   HIV-1 Ψ: packaging signal of human immunodeficiency virus type 1
    568..931     +  CDS            HIV-1 gag (fragment): gag protein from human immunodeficiency virus 1; gag
   1077..1310    +  misc_feature   RRE: The Rev response element (RRE) of HIV-1 allows for Rev-dependent mRNA export from the nucleus to the cytoplasm.
   1687..1713    +  CDS            Rev (fragment): human immunodeficiency virus 1 (HIV-1) Rev protein; rev; enhances nuclear export of unspliced and incompletely spliced viral mRNAs
   1720..1743    +  promoter       SV40 promoter (fragment): SV40 early promoter
   1744..1815    +  promoter       SV40 promoter (fragment): SV40 enhancer and early promoter
   1839..1974    +  rep_origin     SV40 ori: SV40 origin of replication
   2020..2616    +  CDS            PuroR (fragment): puromycin N-acetyltransferase; pac from Streptomyces; confers resistance to puromycin
   2665..2782    +  misc_feature   cPPT/CTS: central polypurine tract and central termination sequence of HIV-1
   2847..2913    +  CDS            small t antigen (fragment): SV40 (simian virus 40) small t antigen
   2920..4098    +  promoter       EF-1α promoter: strong constitutive promoter for human elongation factor EF-1α
   4115..4792    +  CDS            ZNF649 (fragment): ZN649_HUMAN - Experimental evidence at protein level: Swiss-Prot protein existence level 1. Transcriptional repressor. Regulator of transcriptional factor complexes and may suppress SRE and AP-1 transcription activities mediated by growth factor signaling pathways. From Homo sapiens (Human).
   6356..6409    +  promoter       U6 promoter (fragment): RNA polymerase III promoter for human U6 snRNA
   6451..7039    +  misc_feature   WPRE: woodchuck hepatitis virus posttranscriptional regulatory element
   7090..7109    +  misc_feature   cPPT/CTS (fragment): central polypurine tract and central termination sequence of HIV-1
   7111..7344    +  LTR            3' LTR (ΔU3): self-inactivating 3' long terminal repeat (LTR) from HIV-1
   7422..7543    +  polyA_signal   SV40 poly(A) signal: SV40 polyadenylation signal
   7583..7718    +  rep_origin     SV40 ori: SV40 origin of replication
   7739..7757    -  promoter       T7 promoter: promoter for bacteriophage T7 RNA polymerase
   7765..7920    +  CDS            lacZα (fragment): LacZα fragment of β-galactosidase; lacZ fragment
   7925..8353    +  rep_origin     f1 ori (sequence partly withheld): f1 bacteriophage origin of replication; arrow indicates direction of (+) strand synthesis
   8406..8510    +  promoter       AmpR promoter: bla
   8511..9371    +  CDS            AmpR: β-lactamase; bla; confers resistance to ampicillin, carbenicillin, and related antibiotics
   9542..10130   +  rep_origin     ori: high-copy-number ColE1/pMB1/pBR322/pUC origin of replication
  10313..10405   +  CDS            lacI (fragment): lac repressor; lacI; The lac repressor binds to the lac operator to inhibit transcription in E. coli. This inhibition can be relieved by adding lactose or isopropyl-β-D-thiogalactopyranoside (IPTG).
  10418..10439   +  protein_bind   CAP binding site: CAP binding activates transcription in the presence of cAMP. E. coli catabolite activator protein
  10454..10484   +  promoter       lac promoter: promoter for the E. coli lac operon
  10492..10508   +  protein_bind   lac operator: The lac repressor binds to the lac operator to inhibit transcription in E. coli. This inhibition can be relieved by adding lactose or isopropyl-β-D-thiogalactopyranoside (IPTG). lac repressor encoded by lacI
  10553..10571   +  promoter       T3 promoter: promoter for bacteriophage T3 RNA polymerase
>Addgene plasmid #143043 | TFORF0557 | addgene full sequence | sequence record 398573 | Addgene NGS Result
TTAATGTAGTCTTATGCAATACTCTTGTAGTCTTGCAACATGGTAACGATGAGTTAGCAACATGCCTTAC
AAGGAGAGAAAAAGCACCGTGCATGCCGATTGGTGGAAGTAAGGTGGTACGATCGTGCCTTATTAGGAAG
GCAACAGACGGGTCTGACATGGATTGGACGAACCACTGAATTGCCGCATTGCAGAGATATTGTATTTAAG
TGCCTAGCTCGATACATAAACGGGTCTCTCTGGTTAGACCAGATCTGAGCCTGGGAGCTCTCTGGCTAAC
TAGGGAACCCACTGCTTAAGCCTCAATAAAGCTTGCCTTGAGTGCTTCAAGTAGTGTGTGCCCGTCTGTT
GTGTGACTCTGGTAACTAGAGATCCCTCAGACCCTTTTAGTCAGTGTGGAAAATCTCTAGCAGTGGCGCC
CGAACAGGGACTTGAAAGCGAAAGGGAAACCAGAGGAGCTCTCTCGACGCAGGACTCGGCTTGCTGAAGC
GCGCACGGCAAGAGGCGAGGGGCGGCGACTGGTGAGTACGCCAAAAATTTTGACTAGCGGAGGCTAGAAG
GAGAGAGATGGGTGCGAGAGCGTCAGTATTAAGCGGGGGAGAATTAGATCGCGATGGGAAAAAATTCGGT
TAAGGCCAGGGGGAAAGAAAAAATATAAATTAAAACATATAGTATGGGCAAGCAGGGAGCTAGAACGATT
CGCAGTTAATCCTGGCCTGTTAGAAACATCAGAAGGCTGTAGACAAATACTGGGACAGCTACAACCATCC
CTTCAGACAGGATCAGAAGAACTTAGATCATTATATAATACAGTAGCAACCCTCTATTGTGTGCATCAAA
GGATAGAGATAAAAGACACCAAGGAAGCTTTAGACAAGATAGAGGAAGAGCAAAACAAAAGTAAGACCAC
CGCACAGCAAGCGGCCGCTGATCTTCAGACCTGGAGGAGGAGATATGAGGGACAATTGGAGAAGTGAATT
ATATAAATATAAAGTAGTAAAAATTGAACCATTAGGAGTAGCACCCACCAAGGCAAAGAGAAGAGTGGTG
CAGAGAGAAAAAAGAGCAGTGGGAATAGGAGCTTTGTTCCTTGGGTTCTTGGGAGCAGCAGGAAGCACTA
TGGGCGCAGCGTCAATGACGCTGACGGTACAGGCCAGACAATTATTGTCTGGTATAGTGCAGCAGCAGAA
CAATTTGCTGAGGGCTATTGAGGCGCAACAGCATCTGTTGCAACTCACAGTCTGGGGCATCAAGCAGCTC
CAGGCAAGAATCCTGGCTGTGGAAAGATACCTAAAGGATCAACAGCTCCTGGGGATTTGGGGTTGCTCTG
GAAAACTCATTTGCACCACTGCTGTGCCTTGGAATGCTAGTTGGAGTAATAAATCTCTGGAACAGATTTG
GAATCACACGACCTGGATGGAGTGGGACAGAGAAATTAACAATTACACAAGCTTAATACACTCCTTAATT
GAAGAATCGCAAAACCAGCAAGAAAAGAATGAACAAGAATTATTGGAATTAGATAAATGGGCAAGTTTGT
GGAATTGGTTTAACATAACAAATTGGCTGTGGTATATAAAATTATTCATAATGATAGTAGGAGGCTTGGT
AGGTTTAAGAATAGTTTTTGCTGTACTTTCTATAGTGAATAGAGTTAGGCAGGGATATTCACCATTATCG
TTTCAGACCCACCTCCCAACCCCGAGGGGACCCATGCATTGCATCTCAATTAGTCAGCAACCAGGTGTGG
AAAGTCCCCAGGCTCCCCAGCAGGCAGAAGTATGCAAAGCATGCGTCTCAATTAGTCAGCAACCATAGTC
CCGCCCCTAACTCCGCCCATCCCGCCCCTAACTCCGCCCAGTTCCGCCCATTCTCCGCCCCATGGCTGAC
TAATTTTTTTTATTTATGCAGAGGCCGAGGCCGCCTCGGCCTCTGAGCTATTCCAGAAGTAGTGAGGAGG
CTTTTTTGGAGGCCTAGGCTTTTGCAAAAAGCTTTCTAGAGGTACCACCGGAGCTTACCATGACCGAGTA
CAAGCCCACGGTGCGCCTCGCCACCCGCGACGACGTCCCCAGGGCCGTACGCACCCTCGCCGCCGCGTTC
GCCGACTACCCCGCCACGCGCCACACCGTCGATCCGGACCGCCACATCGAGCGGGTCACCGAGCTGCAAG
AACTCTTCCTCACGCGCGTCGGGCTCGACATCGGCAAGGTGTGGGTCGCGGACGACGGCGCCGCCGTGGC
GGTCTGGACCACGCCGGAGAGCGTCGAAGCGGGGGCGGTGTTCGCCGAGATCGGCCCGCGCATGGCCGAG
TTGAGCGGTTCCCGGCTGGCCGCGCAGCAACAGATGGAAGGCCTCCTGGCGCCGCACCGGCCCAAGGAGC
CCGCGTGGTTCCTGGCCACCGTCGGCGTCTCGCCCGACCACCAGGGCAAGGGTCTGGGCAGCGCCGTCGT
GCTCCCCGGAGTGGAGGCGGCCGAGCGCGCCGGGGTGCCCGCCTTCCTGGAGACCTCCGCGCCCCGCAAC
CTCCCCTTCTACGAGCGGCTCGGCTTCACCGTCACCGCCGACGTCGAGGTGCCCGAAGGACCGCGCACCT
GGTGCATGACCCGCAAGCCCGGTGCCAGTTAACGAATTCTAGATCTTGAGACAAATGGCAGTATTCATCC
ACAATTTTAAAAGAAAAGGGGGGATTGGGGGGTACAGTGCAGGGGAAAGAATAGTAGACATAATAGCAAC
AGACATACAAACTAAAGAATTACAAAAACAAATTACAAAAATTCAAAATTTTCGGGTTTATTACAGGGAC
AGCAGAGATCCACTTTGGCGCCGGCTCGAGGCCTGCAGGTGCAAAGATGGATAAAGTTTTAAACAGAGAG
GAATCTTTGCAGCTAATGGACCTTCTAGGTCTTGAAAGGAGTGGGAATTGGCTCCGGTGCCCGTCAGTGG
GCAGAGCGCACATCGCCCACAGTCCCCGAGAAGTTGGGGGGAGGGGTCGGCAATTGAACCGGTGCCTAGA
GAAGGTGGCGCGGGGTAAACTGGGAAAGTGATGTCGTGTACTGGCTCCGCCTTTTTCCCGAGGGTGGGGG
AGAACCGTATATAAGTGCAGTAGTCGCCGTGAACGTTCTTTTTCGCAACGGGTTTGCCGCCAGAACACAG
GTAAGTGCCGTGTGTGGTTCCCGCGGGCCTGGCCTCTTTACGGGTTATGGCCCTTGCGTGCCTTGAATTA
CTTCCACCTGGCTGCAGTACGTGATTCTTGATCCCGAGCTTCGGGTTGGAAGTGGGTGGGAGAGTTCGAG
GCCTTGCGCTTAAGGAGCCCCTTCGCCTCGTGCTTGAGTTGAGGCCTGGCCTGGGCGCTGGGGCCGCCGC
GTGCGAATCTGGTGGCACCTTCGCGCCTGTCTCGCTGCTTTCGATAAGTCTCTAGCCATTTAAAATTTTT
GATGACCTGCTGCGACGCTTTTTTTCTGGCAAGATAGTCTTGTAAATGCGGGCCAAGATCTGCACACTGG
TATTTCGGTTTTTGGGGCCGCGGGCGGCGACGGGGCCCGTGCGTCCCAGCGCACATGTTCGGCGAGGCGG
GGCCTGCGAGCGCGGCCACCGAGAATCGGACGGGGGTAGTCTCAAGCTGGCCGGCCTGCTCTGGTGCCTG
GCCTCGCGCCGCCGTGTATCGCCCCGCCCTGGGCGGCAAGGCTGGCCCGGTCGGCACCAGTTGCGTGAGC
GGAAAGATGGCCGCTTCCCGGCCCTGCTGCAGGGAGCTCAAAATGGAGGACGCGGCGCTCGGGAGAGCGG
GCGGGTGAGTCACCCACACAAAGGAAAAGGGCCTTTCCGTCCTCAGCCGTCGCTTCATGTGACTCCACGG
AGTACCGGGCGCCGTCCAGGCACCTCGATTAGTTCTCGAGCTTTTGGAGTACGTCGTCTTTAGGTTGGGG
GGAGGGGTTTTATGCGATGGAGTTTCCCCACACTGAGTGGGTGGAGACTGAAGTTAGGCCAGCTTGGCAC
TTGATGTAATTCTCCTTGGAATTTGCCCTTTTTGAGTTTGGATCTTGGTTCATTCTCAAGCCTCAGACAG
TGGTTCAAAGTTTTTTTCTTCCATTTCAGGTGTCGTGAGGCTAGCACCGCCACCATGATGCAGGCCCAGG
AATCCCTAACACTGGAGGATGTGGCTGTGGACTTCACCTGGGAGGAGTGGCAGTTCCTGAGCCCTGCTCA
GAAGGACCTGTACCGGGACGTGATGTTGGAGAACTACAGCAACCTGGTGGCAGTGGGGTATCAAGCCAGC
AAACCAGATGCACTCTCCAAATTGGAACGAGGAGAAGAAACTTGCACAACAGAAGATGAAATCTACTCTC
GAATCTGTTCTGATTCAGGAGGTGCATCAGGAGGTGCATATGCAGAAATCAGGAAAATTGATGATCCTCT
GCAGCATCACTTGCAAAATCAAAGTATTCAGAAGAGTGTGAAACAGTGCCATGAACAGAATATGTTTGGA
AATATTGTTAATCAGAACAAAGGTCATTTCCTGCTGAAGCAAGATTGTGATACGTTTGACTTACATGAAA
AACCTTTAAAATCAAATTTAAGTTTTGAAAACCAGAAAAGGAGCTCTGGCCTAAAGAACTCTGCTGAGTT
TAATAGAGATGGGAAATCCCTTTTTCATGCTAACCATAAACAATTTTATACTGAAATGAAGTTTCCTGCA
ATTGCAAAACCTATTAATAAGTCCCAGTTCATTAAGCAACAGAGAACTCACAACATAGAGAATGCCCATG
TATGCAGTGAATGTGGGAAAGCCTTCCTCAAGTTGTCTCAGTTTATTGATCATCAGAGAGTTCACACTGG
AGAAAAACCTCATGTATGCAGTATGTGTGGGAAAGCTTTCTCCAGAAAATCCAGACTAATGGACCATCAG
AGAACTCATACAGAACTGAAACATTATGAATGCACTGAATGTGACAAAACCTTCCTCAAGAAATCACAGC
TCAATATACATCAGAAAACTCATATGGGAGGGAAACCTTACACATGTAGCCAATGTGGGAAAGCCTTCAT
CAAGAAGTGTCGGCTCATTTATCATCAACGAACTCATACAGGAGAGAAACCCCATGGATGCAGTGTATGT
GGGAAGGCCTTCTCTACAAAGTTCAGTCTCACTACACATCAGAAAACTCATACAGGAGAAAAACCTTATA
TATGTAGTGAATGTGGAAAAGGCTTCATTGAGAAGAGGCGTCTTACTGCACATCATCGAACTCATACTGG
TGAGAAACCCTTTATATGCAATAAATGTGGGAAAGGCTTCACCTTGAAGAACAGTCTTATCACACATCAG
CAAACTCATACAGGAGAGAAATTATATACATGTAGTGAATGTGGAAAAGGCTTTTCAATGAAGCACTGTC
TCATGGTACATCAACGAACTCATACTGGAGAGAAACCTTATAAATGCAATGAGTGTGGAAAGGGCTTCGC
TTTGAAGAGCCCACTCATCAGACATCAGCGAACACATACTGGAGAGAAACCCTATGTATGCACCGAATGT
CGAAAAGGTTTCACCATGAAGAGTGACCTCATTGTACATCAGCGAACTCATACTGCAGAGAAGCCATATA
TATGCAATGATTGTGGAAAAGGCTTCACTGTGAAGAGCCGCCTTATTGTGCATCAGCGAACTCATACTGG
AGAAAAACCCTATGTATGTGGTGAGTGTGGAAAAGGCTTTCCAGCAAAGATCCGGCTAATGGGACATCAA
CGAACTCATACAGGAGAGAAACCTTATATTTGCAATGAGTGTGGAAAAGGCTTCACTGAGAAGAGTCATC
TCAATGTACATCGGCGCACTCATACAGGAGAGAAACCCTATGTATGCAGTGAATGTGGCAAAGGCTTAAC
TGGGAAAAGCATGCTCATTGCACATCAGCGAACTCATACTGGGGAGAAACCTTATATATGCAATGAATGT
GGAAAGGGCTTCACCATGAAGAGTACTCTCAGTATACATCAGCAAACTCATACTGGAGAGAAGCCATACA
AATGCAATGAATGTGATAAAACCTTCAGGAAGAAGACATGCCTCATACAACATCAGCGATTTCACACAGG
AAAGACTTCCTTTGCATGTACTGAATGTGGAAAATTCTCTTTGCGCAAAAATGATCTTATTACACATCAG
AGAATTCACACAGGAGAGAAACCGTACAAATGCAGTGACTGCGGGAAAGCCTTCACTACAAAATCAGGGC
TCAATGTTCATCAAAGAAAACATACAGGAGAGAGGCCCTATGGATGTAGTGATTGTGGGAAAGCTTTTGC
GCACTTGTCTATCCTTGTTAAACACAGGAGAATTCACAGGTAGTAATGAACTAGTCCGTAACTTGAAAGT
ATTTCGATTTCTTGGCTTTATATATCTTGTGGAAAGGACGATCTGACGCATAGGCCCTATGTGATACGCG
TTAAGTCGACAATCAACCTCTGGATTACAAAATTTGTGAAAGATTGACTGGTATTCTTAACTATGTTGCT
CCTTTTACGCTATGTGGATACGCTGCTTTAATGCCTTTGTATCATGCTATTGCTTCCCGTATGGCTTTCA
TTTTCTCCTCCTTGTATAAATCCTGGTTGCTGTCTCTTTATGAGGAGTTGTGGCCCGTTGTCAGGCAACG
TGGCGTGGTGTGCACTGTGTTTGCTGACGCAACCCCCACTGGTTGGGGCATTGCCACCACCTGTCAGCTC
CTTTCCGGGACTTTCGCTTTCCCCCTCCCTATTGCCACGGCGGAACTCATCGCCGCCTGCCTTGCCCGCT
GCTGGACAGGGGCTCGGCTGTTGGGCACTGACAATTCCGTGGTGTTGTCGGGGAAATCATCGTCCTTTCC
TTGGCTGCTCGCCTGTGTTGCCACCTGGATTCTGCGCGGGACGTCCTTCTGCTACGTCCCTTCGGCCCTC
AATCCAGCGGACCTTCCTTCCCGCGGCCTGCTGCCGGCTCTGCGGCCTCTTCCGCGTCTTCGCCTTCGCC
CTCAGACGAGTCGGATCTCCCTTTGGGCCGCCTCCCCGCGTCGACTTTAAGACCAATGACTTACAAGGCA
GCTGTAGATCTTAGCCACTTTTTAAAAGAAAAGGGGGGACTGGAAGGGCTAATTCACTCCCAACGAAGAC
AAGATCTGCTTTTTGCTTGTACTGGGTCTCTCTGGTTAGACCAGATCTGAGCCTGGGAGCTCTCTGGCTA
ACTAGGGAACCCACTGCTTAAGCCTCAATAAAGCTTGCCTTGAGTGCTTCAAGTAGTGTGTGCCCGTCTG
TTGTGTGACTCTGGTAACTAGAGATCCCTCAGACCCTTTTAGTCAGTGTGGAAAATCTCTAGCAGTACGT
ATAGTAGTTCATGTCATCTTATTATTCAGTATTTATAACTTGCAAAGAAATGAATATCAGAGAGTGAGAG
GAACTTGTTTATTGCAGCTTATAATGGTTACAAATAAAGCAATAGCATCACAAATTTCACAAATAAAGCA
TTTTTTTCACTGCATTCTAGTTGTGGTTTGTCCAAACTCATCAATGTATCTTATCATGTCTGGCTCTAGC
TATCCCGCCCCTAACTCCGCCCATCCCGCCCCTAACTCCGCCCAGTTCCGCCCATTCTCCGCCCCATGGC
TGACTAATTTTTTTTATTTATGCAGAGGCCGAGGCCGCCTCGGCCTCTGAGCTATTCCAGAAGTAGTGAG
GAGGCTTTTTTGGAGGCCTAGGGACGTACCCAATTCGCCCTATAGTGAGTCGTATTACGCGCGCTCACTG
GCCGTCGTTTTACAACGTCGTGACTGGGAAAACCCTGGCGTTACCCAACTTAATCGCCTTGCAGCACATC
CCCCTTTCGCCAGCTGGCGTAATAGCGAAGAGGCCCGCACCGATCGCCCTTCCCAACAGTTGCGCAGCCT
GAATGGCGAATGGG
[124 nt withheld, positions 7925-8048]
C
[91 nt withheld, positions 8050-8140]
A
[49 nt withheld, positions 8142-8190]
CCTTTGACGTTGGAGTCCACGTTCTTT
[37 nt withheld, positions 8218-8254]
ACCCTATCTCGGTCTATTCTTTTGATTTATAAGGGATTTTGCCGATTTCGGCCTATTGGTTAAAAAATGA
GCTGATTTAACAAAAATTTAACGCGAATTTTAACAAAATATTAACGCTTACAATTTAGGTGGCACTTTTC
GGGGAAATGTGCGCGGAACCCCTATTTGTTTATTTTTCTAAATACATTCAAATATGTATCCGCTCATGAG
ACAATAACCCTGATAAATGCTTCAATAATATTGAAAAAGGAAGAGTATGAGTATTCAACATTTCCGTGTC
GCCCTTATTCCCTTTTTTGCGGCATTTTGCCTTCCTGTTTTTGCTCACCCAGAAACGCTGGTGAAAGTAA
AAGATGCTGAAGATCAGTTGGGTGCACGAGTGGGTTACATCGAACTGGATCTCAACAGCGGTAAGATCCT
TGAGAGTTTTCGCCCCGAAGAACGTTTTCCAATGATGAGCACTTTTAAAGTTCTGCTATGTGGCGCGGTA
TTATCCCGTATTGACGCCGGGCAAGAGCAACTCGGTCGCCGCATACACTATTCTCAGAATGACTTGGTTG
AGTACTCACCAGTCACAGAAAAGCATCTTACGGATGGCATGACAGTAAGAGAATTATGCAGTGCTGCCAT
AACCATGAGTGATAACACTGCGGCCAACTTACTTCTGACAACGATCGGAGGACCGAAGGAGCTAACCGCT
TTTTTGCACAACATGGGGGATCATGTAACTCGCCTTGATCGTTGGGAACCGGAGCTGAATGAAGCCATAC
CAAACGACGAGCGTGACACCACGATGCCTGTAGCAATGGCAACAACGTTGCGCAAACTATTAACTGGCGA
ACTACTTACTCTAGCTTCCCGGCAACAATTAATAGACTGGATGGAGGCGGATAAAGTTGCAGGACCACTT
CTGCGCTCGGCCCTTCCGGCTGGCTGGTTTATTGCTGATAAATCTGGAGCCGGTGAGCGTGGGTCTCGCG
GTATCATTGCAGCACTGGGGCCAGATGGTAAGCCCTCCCGTATCGTAGTTATCTACACGACGGGGAGTCA
GGCAACTATGGATGAACGAAATAGACAGATCGCTGAGATAGGTGCCTCACTGATTAAGCATTGGTAACTG
TCAGACCAAGTTTACTCATATATACTTTAGATTGATTTAAAACTTCATTTTTAATTTAAAAGGATCTAGG
TGAAGATCCTTTTTGATAATCTCATGACCAAAATCCCTTAACGTGAGTTTTCGTTCCACTGAGCGTCAGA
CCCCGTAGAAAAGATCAAAGGATCTTCTTGAGATCCTTTTTTTCTGCGCGTAATCTGCTGCTTGCAAACA
AAAAAACCACCGCTACCAGCGGTGGTTTGTTTGCCGGATCAAGAGCTACCAACTCTTTTTCCGAAGGTAA
CTGGCTTCAGCAGAGCGCAGATACCAAATACTGTTCTTCTAGTGTAGCCGTAGTTAGGCCACCACTTCAA
GAACTCTGTAGCACCGCCTACATACCTCGCTCTGCTAATCCTGTTACCAGTGGCTGCTGCCAGTGGCGAT
AAGTCGTGTCTTACCGGGTTGGACTCAAGACGATAGTTACCGGATAAGGCGCAGCGGTCGGGCTGAACGG
GGGGTTCGTGCACACAGCCCAGCTTGGAGCGAACGACCTACACCGAACTGAGATACCTACAGCGTGAGCT
ATGAGAAAGCGCCACGCTTCCCGAAGGGAGAAAGGCGGACAGGTATCCGGTAAGCGGCAGGGTCGGAACA
GGAGAGCGCACGAGGGAGCTTCCAGGGGGAAACGCCTGGTATCTTTATAGTCCTGTCGGGTTTCGCCACC
TCTGACTTGAGCGTCGATTTTTGTGATGCTCGTCAGGGGGGCGGAGCCTATGGAAAAACGCCAGCAACGC
GGCCTTTTTACGGTTCCTGGCCTTTTGCTGGCCTTTTGCTCACATGTTCTTTCCTGCGTTATCCCCTGAT
TCTGTGGATAACCGTATTACCGCCTTTGAGTGAGCTGATACCGCTCGCCGCAGCCGAACGACCGAGCGCA
GCGAGTCAGTGAGCGAGGAAGCGGAAGAGCGCCCAATACGCAAACCGCCTCTCCCCGCGCGTTGGCCGAT
TCATTAATGCAGCTGGCACGACAGGTTTCCCGACTGGAAAGCGGGCAGTGAGCGCAACGCAATTAATGTG
AGTTAGCTCACTCATTAGGCACCCCAGGCTTTACACTTTATGCTTCCGGCTCGTATGTTGTGTGGAATTG
TGAGCGGATAACAATTTCACACAGGAAACAGCTATGACCATGATTACGCCAAGCGCGCAATTAACCCTCA
CTAAAGGGAACAAAAGCTGGAGCTGCAAGC
