>Addgene plasmid #143043 | TFORF0557 | depositor partial sequence | sequence record 281267 | Insert
ACCGCCACCATGATGCAGGCCCAGGAATCCCTAACACTGGAGGATGTGGCTGTGGACTTCACCTGGGAGG
AGTGGCAGTTCCTGAGCCCTGCTCAGAAGGACCTGTACCGGGACGTGATGTTGGAGAACTACAGCAACCT
GGTGGCAGTGGGGTATCAAGCCAGCAAACCAGATGCACTCTCCAAATTGGAACGAGGAGAAGAAACTTGC
ACAACAGAAGATGAAATCTACTCTCGAATCTGTTCTGATTCAGGAGGTGCATCAGGAGGTGCATATGCAG
AAATCAGGAAAATTGATGATCCTCTGCAGCATCACTTGCAAAATCAAAGTATTCAGAAGAGTGTGAAACA
GTGCCATGAACAGAATATGTTTGGAAATATTGTTAATCAGAACAAAGGTCATTTCCTGCTGAAGCAAGAT
TGTGATACGTTTGACTTACATGAAAAACCTTTAAAATCAAATTTAAGTTTTGAAAACCAGAAAAGGAGCT
CTGGCCTAAAGAACTCTGCTGAGTTTAATAGAGATGGGAAATCCCTTTTTCATGCTAACCATAAACAATT
TTATACTGAAATGAAGTTTCCTGCAATTGCAAAACCTATTAATAAGTCCCAGTTCATTAAGCAACAGAGA
ACTCACAACATAGAGAATGCCCATGTATGCAGTGAATGTGGGAAAGCCTTCCTCAAGTTGTCTCAGTTTA
TTGATCATCAGAGAGTTCACACTGGAGAAAAACCTCATGTATGCAGTATGTGTGGGAAAGCTTTCTCCAG
AAAATCCAGACTAATGGACCATCAGAGAACTCATACAGAACTGAAACATTATGAATGCACTGAATGTGAC
AAAACCTTCCTCAAGAAATCACAGCTCAATATACATCAGAAAACTCATATGGGAGGGAAACCTTACACAT
GTAGCCAATGTGGGAAAGCCTTCATCAAGAAGTGTCGGCTCATTTATCATCAACGAACTCATACAGGAGA
GAAACCCCATGGATGCAGTGTATGTGGGAAGGCCTTCTCTACAAAGTTCAGTCTCACTACACATCAGAAA
ACTCATACAGGAGAAAAACCTTATATATGTAGTGAATGTGGAAAAGGCTTCATTGAGAAGAGGCGTCTTA
CTGCACATCATCGAACTCATACTGGTGAGAAACCCTTTATATGCAATAAATGTGGGAAAGGCTTCACCTT
GAAGAACAGTCTTATCACACATCAGCAAACTCATACAGGAGAGAAATTATATACATGTAGTGAATGTGGA
AAAGGCTTTTCAATGAAGCACTGTCTCATGGTACATCAACGAACTCATACTGGAGAGAAACCTTATAAAT
GCAATGAGTGTGGAAAGGGCTTCGCTTTGAAGAGCCCACTCATCAGACATCAGCGAACACATACTGGAGA
GAAACCCTATGTATGCACCGAATGTCGAAAAGGTTTCACCATGAAGAGTGACCTCATTGTACATCAGCGA
ACTCATACTGCAGAGAAGCCATATATATGCAATGATTGTGGAAAAGGCTTCACTGTGAAGAGCCGCCTTA
TTGTGCATCAGCGAACTCATACTGGAGAAAAACCCTATGTATGTGGTGAGTGTGGAAAAGGCTTTCCAGC
AAAGATCCGGCTAATGGGACATCAACGAACTCATACAGGAGAGAAACCTTATATTTGCAATGAGTGTGGA
AAAGGCTTCACTGAGAAGAGTCATCTCAATGTACATCGGCGCACTCATACAGGAGAGAAACCCTATGTAT
GCAGTGAATGTGGCAAAGGCTTAACTGGGAAAAGCATGCTCATTGCACATCAGCGAACTCATACTGGGGA
GAAACCTTATATATGCAATGAATGTGGAAAGGGCTTCACCATGAAGAGTACTCTCAGTATACATCAGCAA
ACTCATACTGGAGAGAAGCCATACAAATGCAATGAATGTGATAAAACCTTCAGGAAGAAGACATGCCTCA
TACAACATCAGCGATTTCACACAGGAAAGACTTCCTTTGCATGTACTGAATGTGGAAAATTCTCTTTGCG
CAAAAATGATCTTATTACACATCAGAGAATTCACACAGGAGAGAAACCGTACAAATGCAGTGACTGCGGG
AAAGCCTTCACTACAAAATCAGGGCTCAATGTTCATCAAAGAAAACATACAGGAGAGAGGCCCTATGGAT
GTAGTGATTGTGGGAAAGCTTTTGCGCACTTGTCTATCCTTGTTAAACACAGGAGAATTCACAGGTAGTA
ATGAACTAGTCCGTAACTTGAAAGTATTTCGATTTCTTGGCTTTATATATCTTGTGGAAAGGACGATCTG
ACGCATAGGCCCTATGTGAT
