>Addgene plasmid #143043 | TFORF0557 | depositor partial sequence | sequence record 281268 | Barcode
TCTGACGCATAGGCCCTATGTGAT
